Addgene plasmid #119632: pC0.024
Purpose: Level 0 Part. Insertion site
Depositing lab: Alistair McCormick. Depositing organization: University of Edinburgh. Publication: CyanoGate: A Modular Cloning Suite for Engineering Cyanobacteria Based on the Plant MoClo Syntax. Vasudevan R, Gale GAR, Schiavon AA, Puzorjov A, Malin J, Gillespie MD, Vavitsas K, Zulkower V, Wang B, Howe CJ, Lea-Smith DJ, McCormick AJ. Plant Physiol. 2019 May;180(1):39-55. doi: 10.1104/pp.18.01401. Epub 2019 Feb 28. PubMed 30819783.
Backbone
  Vector backbone: pICH41295
  Backbone size w/o insert (bp): 2247
  Vector type: Synthetic Biology
Growth in bacteria
  Bacterial resistance: Spectinomycin, 50 μg/mL
  Growth temperature: 37°C
  Growth strain: DH5alpha
  Copy number: High Copy
Gene/Insert
  Gene/Insert name: 6803 cpcBAC1&C2 Up Flank
  Insert size (bp): 996
  Cloning method: Restriction Enzyme; 5′ cloning site BpiI (destroyed during cloning); 3′ cloning site BpiI (destroyed during cloning)
  Sequencing primers: 5′ ttgagtgagctgataccgct; 3′ GTCTCATGAGCGGATACATATTTGAATG
Terms and licenses: Academic/Nonprofit Terms; Industry Terms: Not Available to Industry
Depositor comments: Synechocystis sp. PCC 6803, sequence upstream of cpcBA operon. Please visit https://www.biorxiv.org/content/10.1101/426700v1 for bioRxiv preprint.
How to cite: pC0.024 was a gift from Alistair McCormick (Addgene plasmid # 119632 ; http://n2t.net/addgene:119632 ; RRID:Addgene_119632)
