[The description below was written by a language model from this plasmid's Addgene catalogue record and pLannotate feature annotations shown in this document.]
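Description:
pC0.024 is a Level 0 part plasmid from the CyanoGate modular cloning suite, which extends the plant MoClo Golden Gate syntax to cyanobacteria. It is built on the pICH41295 acceptor backbone (about 2.2 kb) and is maintained in E. coli as a high-copy plasmid through a ColE1/pUC-type origin. Selection is with spectinomycin, conferred by the aadA streptomycin/spectinomycin adenylyltransferase gene. The short integrase, gentamicin acetyltransferase and lacI fragments flagged by automated annotation are best read as remnants of the resistance cassette's origin and of the backbone, not as functional genes.

The payload is a roughly 1 kb segment of Synechocystis sp. PCC 6803 genomic DNA, recorded as the "cpcBAC1&C2 Up Flank" and classed as an insertion-site part. It was cloned by BpiI-based Golden Gate assembly, which destroyed the BpiI sites. The part carries no promoter-driven expression cassette, tag or reporter. It serves as a homology arm that, once assembled in higher-level vectors with a matching downstream flank and a cargo or marker cassette, would direct double homologous recombination at the phycocyanin (cpc) locus of the Synechocystis chromosome, for example to delete or replace the genes for phycobilisome rod components.

The depositor describes the sequence as lying upstream of the cpcBA operon. The feature table, however, detects cpcD and a fragment of cpcC1 (both rod linker genes) on the reverse strand within the insert, along with a serS-like fragment. The record does not explain this, so the exact genomic coordinates and orientation of the flank should be confirmed against the full sequence.
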