Features (pLannotate 1.2.2; 9 found; start..end, strand, type, name):
    110..214     +  promoter       AmpR promoter: bla
    205..285     -  CDS            int (fragment): INT2_ECOLX - Protein inferred from homology: Swiss-Prot protein existence level 3. Putative integrase believed to be involved in the insertion of antibiotic resistance genes into plasmids and transposons. From Escherichia coli.
    373..429     +  CDS            GmR (fragment): gentamycin acetyltransferase; aacC1; confers resistance to gentamycin
    436..1224    +  CDS            aadA: S3AD_ECOLX - Experimental evidence at protein level: Swiss-Prot protein existence level 1. Mediates bacterial resistance to the antibiotics streptomycin and spectinomycin. From Escherichia coli.
   1398..1986    +  rep_origin     ori: high-copy-number ColE1/pMB1/pBR322/pUC origin of replication
   2169..2218    +  CDS            lacI (fragment): lac repressor; lacI; The lac repressor binds to the lac operator to inhibit transcription in E. coli. This inhibition can be relieved by adding lactose or isopropyl-β-D-thiogalactopyranoside (IPTG).
   2238..2495    +  CDS            serS (fragment): SYS_AQUAE - Experimental evidence at protein level: Swiss-Prot protein existence level 1. Catalyzes the attachment of serine to tRNA(Ser). Is also able to aminoacylate tRNA(Sec) with serine, to form the misacylated tRNA L- seryl-tRNA(Sec), which will be further converted into selenocysteinyl- tRNA(Sec). From Aquifex aeolicus (strain VF5).
   2739..2987    -  CDS            cpcD: PYS1_SYNY3 - Experimental evidence at protein level: Swiss-Prot protein existence level 1. Rod linker protein, associated with phycocyanin. Linker polypeptides determine the state of aggregation and the location of the disk-shaped phycobiliprotein units within the phycobilisome and modulate their spectroscopic properties in order to mediate a directed and optimal energy transfer. From Synechocystis sp. (strain PCC 6803 / Kazusa).
   3137..3232    -  CDS            cpcC1 (fragment): PYR1_SYNY3 - Experimental evidence at protein level: Swiss-Prot protein existence level 1. Rod linker protein, connecting hexameric phycocyanin (PC, made by cpcA and cpcB) rods in the phycobilisome (PBS). PC is the major phycobiliprotein in PBS rods. Linker polypeptides determine the state of aggregation and the location of the disk-shaped phycobiliprotein units within the phycobilisome and modulate their spectroscopic properties in order to mediate a directed and optimal energy transfer. From Synechocystis sp. (strain PCC 6803 / Kazusa).
>Addgene plasmid #119632 | pC0.024 | addgene full sequence | sequence record 237001 | Addgene NGS Result
GTGGCTCTTCAGTGGACGAAAGGGCCTCGTGATACGCCTATTTTTATAGGTTAATGTCATGATAATAATG
GTTTCTTAGACGTCAGGTGGCACTTTTCGGGGAAATGTGCGCGGAACCCCTATTTGTTTATTTTTCTAAA
TACATTCAAATATGTATCCGCTCATGAGACAATAACCCTGATAAATGCTTCAATAATATTGAAAAAGGAA
GAGTATGCGCTCACGCAACTGGTCCAGAACCTTGACCGAACGCAGCGGTGGTAACGGCGCAGTGGCGGTT
TTCATGGCTTGTTATGACTGTTTTTTTTTGGGGTACAGTCTATGCCTCGGGCATCCAAGCAGCAAGCGCG
TTACGCCGTGGGTCGATGTTTGATGTTATGGAGCAGCAACGATGTTACGCAGCAGGGCAGTCGCCCTAAA
ACAAAGTTAAACATCATGAGGGAAGCGGTGATCGCCGAAGTATCGACTCAACTATCAGAGGTAGTTGGCG
TCATCGAGCGCCATCTCGAACCGACGTTGCTGGCCGTACATTTGTACGGCTCCGCAGTGGATGGCGGCCT
GAAGCCACACAGCGATATTGATTTGCTGGTTACGGTGACCGTAAGGCTTGATGAAACAACGCGGCGAGCT
TTGATCAACGACCTTTTGGAAACTTCGGCTTCCCCTGGAGAGAGCGAGATTCTCCGCGCTGTAGAAGTCA
CCATTGTTGTGCACGACGACATCATTCCGTGGCGTTATCCAGCTAAGCGCGAACTGCAATTTGGAGAATG
GCAGCGCAATGACATTCTTGCAGGTATCTTCGAGCCAGCCACGATCGACATTGATCTGGCTATCTTGCTG
ACAAAAGCAAGAGAACATAGCGTTGCCTTGGTAGGTCCAGCGGCGGAGGAACTCTTTGATCCGGTTCCTG
AACAGGATCTATTTGAGGCGCTAAATGAAACCTTAACGCTATGGAACTCGCCGCCCGACTGGGCTGGCGA
TGAGCGAAATGTAGTGCTTACGTTGTCCCGCATTTGGTACAGCGCAGTAACCGGCAAAATCGCGCCGAAG
GATGTCGCTGCCGACTGGGCAATGGAGCGCCTGCCGGCCCAGTATCAGCCCGTCATACTTGAAGCTAGAC
AGGCTTATCTTGGACAAGAAGAAGATCGCTTGGCCTCGCGCGCAGATCAGTTGGAAGAATTTGTCCATTA
CGTAAAAGGCGAGATCACCAAGGTAGTCGGCAAATAACTGTCAGACCAAGTTTACTCATATATACTTTAG
ATTGATTTAAAACTTCATTTTTAATTTAAAAGGATCTAGGTGAAGATCCTTTTTGATAATCTCATGACCA
AAATCCCTTAACGTGAGTTTTCGTTCCACTGAGCGTCAGACCCCGTAGAAAAGATCAAAGGATCTTCTTG
AGATCCTTTTTTTCTGCGCGTAATCTGCTGCTTGCAAACAAAAAAACCACCGCTACCAGCGGTGGTTTGT
TTGCCGGATCAAGAGCTACCAACTCTTTTTCCGAAGGTAACTGGCTTCAGCAGAGCGCAGATACCAAATA
CTGTTCTTCTAGTGTAGCCGTAGTTAGGCCACCACTTCAAGAACTCTGTAGCACCGCCTACATACCTCGC
TCTGCTAATCCTGTTACCAGTGGCTGCTGCCAGTGGCGATAAGTCGTGTCTTACCGGGTTGGACTCAAGA
CGATAGTTACCGGATAAGGCGCAGCGGTCGGGCTGAACGGGGGGTTCGTGCACACAGCCCAGCTTGGAGC
GAACGACCTACACCGAACTGAGATACCTACAGCGTGAGCTATGAGAAAGCGCCACGCTTCCCGAAGGGAG
AAAGGCGGACAGGTATCCGGTAAGCGGCAGGGTCGGAACAGGAGAGCGCACGAGGGAGCTTCCAGGGGGA
AACGCCTGGTATCTTTATAGTCCTGTCGGGTTTCGCCACCTCTGACTTGAGCGTCGATTTTTGTGATGCT
CGTCAGGGGGGCGGAGCCTATGGAAAAACGCCAGCAACGCGGCCTTTTTACGGTTCCTGGCCTTTTGCTG
GCCTTTTGCTCACATGTTCTTTCCTGCGTTATCCCCTGATTCTGTGGATAACCGTATTACCGCCTTTGAG
TGAGCTGATACCGCTCGCCGCAGCCGAACGACCGAGCGCAGCGAGTCAGTGAGCGAGGAAGCGGAAGAGC
GCCCAATACGCAAACCGCCTCTCCCCGCGCGTTGGCCGATTCATTAATCACTCTGTGGTCTCAGGAGGAC
TTGGAAGTTTGGTTACCATCGGCTAACACCTACCGGGAAATTTCCAGTTGTTCTAACTTCCACGATTTCC
AAGCCCGTCGGGCCAACATTCGCTACAAGGAAAAGGGCAAAAAAGGCACCCAATTTGTTCACACTCTCAA
CGGTTCCGGTTTGGCGATCGGGCGCACCATGGCGGCAATTTTAGAAAATTATTACGAACCCAGCAGCGGT
CAGGTTAAAGTTCCCGTCGTCCTGCAGGATTTCCTCAAACGGGATTATCTTTAAACCCATCACTGCATCA
AATCGTTACTTTGCCCAAACAAAAACGGTGGTTTATCAACGGATAACCCACCGCCAACAAACTTTCACTA
ATAATGAACTAAATGGACTGACTCGATGGCTATTCTAGTTTGGAGTTCAATCAAAAAAAGAGATTAGTCA
TTGTTATGGTTAGTTAATGCTTTTGAGTAAGTAAGGTATTTTACACTCAGCTCAAATAGTAATTAACAAA
ATAGCCTAGTTTTGTTCGTTGCTGTCAGCTTGATAGGGACGAATGTTAACAATAGTTCCCCCCAGACGGG
AAATGCGGCGCATCTCATCATTCATACGGGCATAGGGAACTTTGATAAACACACTACCGCTGCGACGAAT
ATCGTGGGCACTGTTTTCATTGGCATCGGTCTGGCGGAGTCCACTGACTTCATAGACAAAGACACGGTTA
GCCGCCTGGGTATTGGAATAGCCCACCAAAGAAGATTGACCTAACATGGCGATTCTAAAAACTCCTGAAC
ACTAAAGTTTTAATTTGCTAATTAGCAAAATCATCTACAAAGACAAAAAGAGAAGCGACCCCAAGTTATT
CCCCAAAGGGAAAATAAAGTCAAGCCACTTCTCCTCCTGAACTAAACAGAAATCTAGCTCAAGCTAGCCG
GGGTAATACTAGCAACCTTACCCCCCAAACGATTGATTTGTTGTAAGGTCTGGTTGAGTTGTTCAAAGGG
AACAATTACCGCCAATGTGAGACCACGAA
