>Addgene plasmid #119632 | pC0.024 | depositor partial sequence | sequence record 226158 | 6803 cpcBAC1&C2 Up Flank
GACTTGGAAGTTTGGTTACCATCGGCTAACACCTACCGGGAAATTTCCAGTTGTTCTAACTTCCACGATT
TCCAAGCCCGTCGGGCCAACATTCGCTACAAGGAAAAGGGCAAAAAAGGCACCCAATTTGTTCACACTCT
CAACGGTTCCGGTTTGGCGATCGGGCGCACCATGGCGGCAATTTTAGAAAATTATTACGAACCCAGCAGC
GGTCAGGTTAAAGTTCCCGTCGTCCTGCAGGATTTCCTCAAACGGGATTATCTTTAAACCCATCACTGCA
TCAAATCGTTACTTTGCCCAAACAAAAACGGTGGTTTATCAACGGATAACCCACCGCCAACAAACTTTCA
CTAATAATGAACTAAATGGACTGACTCGATGGCTATTCTAGTTTGGAGTTCAATCAAAAAAAGAGATTAG
TCATTGTTATGGTTAGTTAATGCTTTTGAGTAAGTAAGGTATTTTACACTCAGCTCAAATAGTAATTAAC
AAAATAGCCTAGTTTTGTTCGTTGCTGTCAGCTTGATAGGGACGAATGTTAACAATAGTTCCCCCCAGAC
GGGAAATGCGGCGCATCTCATCATTCATACGGGCATAGGGAACTTTGATAAACACACTACCGCTGCGACG
AATATCGTGGGCACTGTTTTCATTGGCATCGGTCTGGCGGAGTCCACTGACTTCATAGACAAAGACACGG
TTAGCCGCCTGGGTATTGGAATAGCCCACCAAAGAAGATTGACCTAACATGGCGATTCTAAAAACTCCTG
AACACTAAAGTTTTAATTTGCTAATTAGCAAAATCATCTACAAAGACAAAAAGAGAAGCGACCCCAAGTT
ATTCCCCAAAGGGAAAATAAAGTCAAGCCACTTCTCCTCCTGAACTAAACAGAAATCTAGCTCAAGCTAG
CCGGGGTAATACTAGCAACCTTACCCCCCAAACGATTGATTTGTTGTAAGGTCTGGTTGAGTTGTTCAAA
GGGAACAATTACCGCC
